>Addgene plasmid #226976 | pET28a-OuIAD(R226K) | addgene full sequence | sequence record 451213 | Addgene NGS Result
TCTGCTCCCGGCATCCGCTTACAGACAAGCTGTGACCGTCTCCGGGAGCTGCATGTGTCAGAGGTTTTCA
CCGTCATCACCGAAACGCGCGAGGCAGCTGCGGTAAAGCTCATCAGCGTGGTCGTGAAGCGATTCACAGA
TGTCTGCCTGTTCATCCGCGTCCAGCTCGTTGAGTTTCTCCAGAAGCGTTAATGTCTGGCTTCTGATAAA
GCGGGCCATGTTAAGGGCGGTTTTTTCCTGTTTGGTCACTGATGCCTCCGTGTAAGGGGGATTTCTGTTC
ATGGGGGTAATGATACCGATGAAACGAGAGAGGATGCTCACGATACGGGTTACTGATGATGAACATGCCC
GGTTACTGGAACGTTGTGAGGGTAAACAACTGGCGGTATGGATGCGGCGGGACCAGAGAAAAATCACTCA
GGGTCAATGCCAGCGCTTCGTTAATACAGATGTAGGTGTTCCACAGGGTAGCCAGCAGCATCCTGCGATG
CAGATCCGGAACATAATGGTGCAGGGCGCTGACTTCCGCGTTTCCAGACTTTACGAAACACGGAAACCGA
AGACCATTCATGTTGTTGCTCAGGTCGCAGACGTTTTGCAGCAGCAGTCGCTTCACGTTCGCTCGCGTAT
CGGTGATTCATTCTGCTAACCAGTAAGGCAACCCCGCCAGCCTAGCCGGGTCCTCAACGACAGGAGCACG
ATCATGCGCACCCGTGGGGCCGCCATGCCGGCGATAATGGCCTGCTTCTCGCCGAAACGTTTGGTGGCGG
GACCAGTGACGAAGGCTTGAGCGAGGGCGTGCAAGATTCCGAATACCGCAAGCGACAGGCCGATCATCGT
CGCGCTCCAGCGAAAGCGGTCCTCGCCGAAAATGACCCAGAGCGCTGCCGGCACCTGTCCTACGAGTTGC
ATGATAAAGAAGACAGTCATAAGTGCGGCGACGATAGTCATGCCCCGCGCCCACCGGAAGGAGCTGACTG
GGTTGAAGGCTCTCAAGGGCATCGGTCGAGATCCCGGTGCCTAATGAGTGAGCTAACTTACATTAATTGC
GTTGCGCTCACTGCCCGCTTTCCAGTCGGGAAACCTGTCGTGCCAGCTGCATTAATGAATCGGCCAACGC
GCGGGGAGAGGCGGTTTGCGTATTGGGCGCCAGGGTGGTTTTTCTTTTCACCAGTGAGACGGGCAACAGC
TGATTGCCCTTCACCGCCTGGCCCTGAGAGAGTTGCAGCAAGCGGTCCACGCTGGTTTGCCCCAGCAGGC
GAAAATCCTGTTTGATGGTGGTTAACGGCGGGATATAACATGAGCTGTCTTCGGTATCGTCGTATCCCAC
TACCGAGATATCCGCACCAACGCGCAGCCCGGACTCGGTAATGGCGCGCATTGCGCCCAGCGCCATCTGA
TCGTTGGCAACCAGCATCGCAGTGGGAACGATGCCCTCATTCAGCATTTGCATGGTTTGTTGAAAACCGG
ACATGGCACTCCAGTCGCCTTCCCGTTCCGCTATCGGCTGAATTTGATTGCGAGTGAGATATTTATGCCA
GCCAGCCAGACGCAGACGCGCCGAGACAGAACTTAATGGGCCCGCTAACAGCGCGATTTGCTGGTGACCC
AATGCGACCAGATGCTCCACGCCCAGTCGCGTACCGTCTTCATGGGAGAAAATAATACTGTTGATGGGTG
TCTGGTCAGAGACATCAAGAAATAACGCCGGAACATTAGTGCAGGCAGCTTCCACAGCAATGGCATCCTG
GTCATCCAGCGGATAGTTAATGATCAGCCCACTGACGCGTTGCGCGAGAAGATTGTGCACCGCCGCTTTA
CAGGCTTCGACGCCGCTTCGTTCTACCATCGACACCACCACGCTGGCACCCAGTTGATCGGCGCGAGATT
TAATCGCCGCGACAATTTGCGACGGCGCGTGCAGGGCCAGACTGGAGGTGGCAACGCCAATCAGCAACGA
CTGTTTGCCCGCCAGTTGTTGTGCCACGCGGTTGGGAATGTAATTCAGCTCCGCCATCGCCGCTTCCACT
TTTTCCCGCGTTTTCGCAGAAACGTGGCTGGCCTGGTTCACCACGCGGGAAACGGTCTGATAAGAGACAC
CGGCATACTCTGCGACATCGTATAACGTTACTGGTTTCACATTCACCACCCTGAATTGACTCTCTTCCGG
GCGCTATCATGCCATACCGCGAAAGGTTTTGCGCCATTCGATGGTGTCCGGGATCTCGACGCTCTCCCTT
ATGCGACTCCTGCATTAGGAAGCAGCCCAGTAGTAGGTTGAGGCCGTTGAGCACCGCCGCCGCAAGGAAT
GGTGCATGCAAGGAGATGGCGCCCAACAGTCCCCCGGCCACGGGGCCTGCCACCATACCCACGCCGAAAC
AAGCGCTCATGAGCCCGAAGTGGCGAGCCCGATCTTCCCCATCGGTGATGTCGGCGATATAGGCGCCAGC
AACCGCACCTGTGGCGCCGGTGATGCCGGCCACGATGCGTCCGGCGTAGAGGATCGAGATCTCGATCCCG
CGAAATTAATACGACTCACTATAGGGGAATTGTGAGCGGATAACAATTCCCCTCTAGAAATAATTTTGTT
TAACTTTAAGAAGGAGATATACCATGGGCAGCAGCCATCATCATCATCATCACAGCAGCGGCCTGGTGCC
GCGCGGCAGCCATATGGAGGAGTCTCTGGTTCTCGAGATGCTGCAGACCGGTAAGACGGCCACGTGGCCG
GCAAAGAATCAGCTGCAGGAAAGCGGCGAGGTCGTCGACAAGGAGGTCAAGGGCACTCCTTCGACCGACC
GCACCAGGCGCATGAAGGAACGCTTCATGAATGCCAAGTGCAAGATGGACATGGAGGCGCCCATCGCATA
TACCAAGGCATGGCGCGAGCATGAAGGCAAGCCGCTTTATGTCCGCAGGGGGCTTGCCTATAAGTATATG
CTCGAGCACCTCACGCCGGCTATCCGTGAGGACGAGCTCATCACCATGTCCAAGACGCGCTATGACCGTG
GTGCCACCCAGGTCCCCCAATTCGCCACTGACTTCATGATCTCCTTCCTCACCCAGGCCGAAGACCAGAA
GGAAGAGGCAAAGCTGTATTCCGTCGAGGGCAAGGATGAGGCCCATACGGTCGAAGAGGAAGGGTGGACC
AAGGTCGGCCAGCTGTTCTCCATCCGCGAGGAGGAGGTCAAGCCGATGCTTGAGGTCCTCGAGTATTGGA
AGACGCGCTGCGTTGAGAACGTGTCCGACGATTGGATGAAGACCTCCTTCCCCTACTACCAGGACTACGT
CAACGCAAAGAAGGTCGGCCTCTTCCCGGGGTCGGGCCTGCATGCCGGCTGTGACGGCAAATGGATTCCC
GCCTATGACGTTGCCCTCGGGGGCCTCAACAGGGTAATCGAGGAGTGCCGCGAGAAGATCGAGAAGACCG
TGGTGACCACCAAGGAGGTCGCCGACAAGGTCTTCTTCTGGCAAGGCTGCATCTATGCCTGCGAGGGCGC
GATCGCCTGGGCCCACAACTATGCGGTCGAGGCCCGGCGCCTTGCCGAGACTGCGGTCGAGCCACGCAAG
ACCGAGCTTCTCGAGATGGCAGAACGCCTCGATCGCGTCCCTGCCGAAGCACCCCGCAACTTCATGGAAG
CCGTCCAGGCCCTTTGGACCACCCAGATCCTCGTCATCTCCGACTCCCTTGCCCTCGGCGTCTCCCCGGG
CCGTTGGGGCAAGTTCCTTGAGCCTTATTACGAGAAGGATCTTGCCGAGGGGCGCATCACCAAGGGACAG
GCCCTTGAGGTCATGGAGCTGCTCCGTATCAAATTCTCGACTGAGGAGTACATCACCCCGTCCCTCTGGG
CGGCCATGGCCTCCTCGAACTCGTTCATGAACCTTGCCGTTGGCGGCCTCGATCCCAAGACGGGCAAGTG
CACCGACAACGAGATCGAGGACCTCATCCTCGAGGCCGGCATCAACATGCCCACCCCGCAACCGACCCTC
TCGATCCTTCTCTCCGACAAGACGACAGACCATCTCGCCATCAAGGCCGCCGAGTGCACCAAGGCCGGCA
ACGGGTATCCCGCGTGGTTTAACTATGACATGATGGTCCAACACAACCTCGCTATGTATCGCGACGAGGG
CATCACCCTTGAGGACGCCCGCAACTGTGCGCTCTCCGGCTGCGTCGAGAACGGCCTCGCCGGTACCGGT
CACCCCATCGCCCACCCGGCCTTCTACAACGAGGGCAAGACCATCGAGCTTGCCTGCAACGAAGGCGTCG
ACCCCCGCACGGGCATCAAGGTCATGGATGGCATCGTCCCCATCAAGACGTACGAGGACCTTTGGGACAA
CTTCATCAAGATCCGCGAGCACTTCATGCATGTCTACATGCAGTACTGGAATGAGGTCGTCGCCTGCCAG
CGCGACATCCACCCCAAGATCATGGGCTCCGTCCTCATGCATGACTGCATCGAGTCCGGCCGCCCGGTTG
ACAATCTCGGCTGCCGCTACAACGGTTCCGTCACGCTGCTCGACTCCGGTACAGTTAACGTGGTCAACGG
TCTCGCGGCCATCAAGAAGCTCGTCTTCGAGGACCACAAGTACACTTGGGATGAGTTCAAGGAGGCCATG
GACAATAACTTCGGTTTCGTGCTTGGTGCCGAGAAGGGCAACTTCTCCATGCTCAACCAGGAGATCGACC
CTGAAAAGCACATGAAGTACGCCCATATCCACCGAGATGTCCTCAACGCACCCAAGTTTGGCAACGACGA
TGACTTCGTTGACGACATCTTTGTCGACCTCTGGCATGACTACGACCGCGTTACCGCGTCCGAAACCACC
TACAACGGCTACCGCTGGATCACCGCCGCGCTTTCCATATCCGCCCATGGCCCGCATGGTCGTGTGACCG
GCGCTACCCCTGACGGTCGTCTCTCCGGAGTGACGCTGTGCGACGGCATCCTGTCCGCCTCGCCTGGCAC
CGACGTGAACGGTCCGATCGCCCTCATCCGCTCCGGCGTGAAGCTGGATCCGACCGAGTTCGCCTCGGTG
CAGCTCAATATGAAGTTCCATCCGACTGCCATCCGCGGTGACGAGGGCTCGAGGAACTTCGTGGACTTCA
TCCACAGCTACTTCCAGATGGGCGGCTATCACGTCCAGTTCAACATCGTGGATTCGAAGATGCTGCGAGA
CGCCCAGGATCATCCGCAGAACTATCGCGACCTGATGGTCCGTGTCGCCGGCTTCTCAGCCTACTGGAAC
GAGCTCGGCAAACCCATCCAGGACGAGGTCATTGCTCGTACCGAGTACGACGCTCTCTGACTCGAGCACC
ACCACCACCACCACTGAGATCCGGCTGCTAACAAAGCCCGAAAGGAAGCTGAGTTGGCTGCTGCCACCGC
TGAGCAATAACTAGCATAACCCCTTGGGGCCTCTAAACGGGTCTTGAGGGGTTTTTTGCTGAAAGGAGGA
ACTATATCCGGATTGGCGAATGGG
[124 nt withheld, positions 5485-5608]
C
[91 nt withheld, positions 5610-5700]
A
[49 nt withheld, positions 5702-5750]
CCTTTGACGTTGGAGTCCACGTTCTTT
[37 nt withheld, positions 5778-5814]
ACCCTATCTCGGTCTATTCTTTTGATTTATAAGGGATTTTGCCGATTTCGGCCTATTGGTTAAAAAATGA
GCTGATTTAACAAAAATTTAACGCGAATTTTAACAAAATATTAACGCTTACAATTTAGGTGGCACTTTTC
GGGGAAATGTGCGCGGAACCCCTATTTGTTTATTTTTCTAAATACATTCAAATATGTATCCGCTCATGAA
TTAATTCTTAGAAAAACTCATCGAGCATCAAATGAAACTGCAATTTATTCATATCAGGATTATCAATACC
ATATTTTTGAAAAAGCCGTTTCTGTAATGAAGGAGAAAACTCACCGAGGCAGTTCCATAGGATGGCAAGA
TCCTGGTATCGGTCTGCGATTCCGACTCGTCCAACATCAATACAACCTATTAATTTCCCCTCGTCAAAAA
TAAGGTTATCAAGTGAGAAATCACCATGAGTGACGACTGAATCCGGTGAGAATGGCAAAAGTTTATGCAT
TTCTTTCCAGACTTGTTCAACAGGCCAGCCATTACGCTCGTCATCAAAATCACTCGCATCAACCAAACCG
TTATTCATTCGTGATTGCGCCTGAGCGAGACGAAATACGCGATCGCTGTTAAAAGGACAATTACAAACAG
GAATCGAATGCAACCGGCGCAGGAACACTGCCAGCGCATCAACAATATTTTCACCTGAATCAGGATATTC
TTCTAATACCTGGAATGCTGTTTTCCCGGGGATCGCAGTGGTGAGTAACCATGCATCATCAGGAGTACGG
ATAAAATGCTTGATGGTCGGAAGAGGCATAAATTCCGTCAGCCAGTTTAGTCTGACCATCTCATCTGTAA
CATCATTGGCAACGCTACCTTTGCCATGTTTCAGAAACAACTCTGGCGCATCGGGCTTCCCATACAATCG
ATAGATTGTCGCACCTGATTGCCCGACATTATCGCGAGCCCATTTATACCCATATAAATCAGCATCCATG
TTGGAATTTAATCGCGGCCTAGAGCAAGACGTTTCCCGTTGAATATGGCTCATAACACCCCTTGTATTAC
TGTTTATGTAAGCAGACAGTTTTATTGTTCATGACCAAAATCCCTTAACGTGAGTTTTCGTTCCACTGAG
CGTCAGACCCCGTAGAAAAGATCAAAGGATCTTCTTGAGATCCTTTTTTTCTGCGCGTAATCTGCTGCTT
GCAAACAAAAAAACCACCGCTACCAGCGGTGGTTTGTTTGCCGGATCAAGAGCTACCAACTCTTTTTCCG
AAGGTAACTGGCTTCAGCAGAGCGCAGATACCAAATACTGTCCTTCTAGTGTAGCCGTAGTTAGGCCACC
ACTTCAAGAACTCTGTAGCACCGCCTACATACCTCGCTCTGCTAATCCTGTTACCAGTGGCTGCTGCCAG
TGGCGATAAGTCGTGTCTTACCGGGTTGGACTCAAGACGATAGTTACCGGATAAGGCGCAGCGGTCGGGC
TGAACGGGGGGTTCGTGCACACAGCCCAGCTTGGAGCGAACGACCTACACCGAACTGAGATACCTACAGC
GTGAGCTATGAGAAAGCGCCACGCTTCCCGAAGGGAGAAAGGCGGACAGGTATCCGGTAAGCGGCAGGGT
CGGAACAGGAGAGCGCACGAGGGAGCTTCCAGGGGGAAACGCCTGGTATCTTTATAGTCCTGTCGGGTTT
CGCCACCTCTGACTTGAGCGTCGATTTTTGTGATGCTCGTCAGGGGGGCGGAGCCTATGGAAAAACGCCA
GCAACGCGGCCTTTTTACGGTTCCTGGCCTTTTGCTGGCCTTTTGCTCACATGTTCTTTCCTGCGTTATC
CCCTGATTCTGTGGATAACCGTATTACCGCCTTTGAGTGAGCTGATACCGCTCGCCGCAGCCGAACGACC
GAGCGCAGCGAGTCAGTGAGCGAGGAAGCGGAAGAGCGCCTGATGCGGTATTTTCTCCTTACGCATCTGT
GCGGTATTTCACACCGCAATGGTGCACTCTCAGTACAATCTGCTCTGATGCCGCATAGTTAAGCCAGTAT
ACACTCCGCTATCGCTACGTGACTGGGTCATGGCTGCGCCCCGACACCCGCCAACACCCGCTGACGCGCC
CTGACGGGCTTG
Features (pLannotate 1.2.2; 20 found; start..end, strand, type, name):
     58..249     -  CDS            rop: Rop protein, which maintains plasmids at low copy number; rop
    266..646     +  CDS            YPB1_ECOLX: Protein predicted: Swiss-Prot protein existence level 4. From Escherichia coli.
    718..1009    -  CDS            TcR (fragment): tetracycline efflux protein; tet; confers resistance to tetracycline
   1024..1045    -  protein_bind   CAP binding site: CAP binding activates transcription in the presence of cAMP. E. coli catabolite activator protein
   1058..2140    -  CDS            lacI: lac repressor; lacI; The lac repressor binds to the lac operator to inhibit transcription in E. coli. This inhibition can be relieved by adding lactose or isopropyl-β-D-thiogalactopyranoside (IPTG).
   2141..2218    -  promoter       lacI promoter: lacI
   2226..2505    -  CDS            TcR (fragment): tetracycline efflux protein; tet; confers resistance to tetracycline
   2527..2545    +  promoter       T7 promoter: promoter for bacteriophage T7 RNA polymerase
   2546..2570    +  protein_bind   lac operator: The lac repressor binds to the lac operator to inhibit transcription in E. coli. This inhibition can be relieved by adding lactose or isopropyl-β-D-thiogalactopyranoside (IPTG). lac repressor encoded by lacI
   2585..2607    +  RBS            RBS: efficient ribosome binding site from bacteriophage T7 gene 10 (Olins and Rangwala, 1989)
   2626..2642    +  CDS            capTEV™ (fragment): composite tag for in vivo biotinylation, TEV protease cleavage, and 6xHis tagging
   2653..2670    +  CDS            thrombin site: thrombin recognition and cleavage site
   5317..5334    +  CDS            9xHis (fragment): 9xHis affinity tag
   5344..5393    +  CDS            SET1 (fragment): solubility-enhancement tag derived from T7 phage gene 10B
   5401..5448    +  terminator     T7 terminator: transcription terminator for bacteriophage T7 RNA polymerase
   5485..5913    +  rep_origin     f1 ori (sequence partly withheld): f1 bacteriophage origin of replication; arrow indicates direction of (+) strand synthesis
   5966..6023    +  promoter       AmpR promoter (fragment): bla
   6032..6847    -  CDS            KanR: aminoglycoside phosphotransferase; aph(3')-Ia; confers resistance to kanamycin in bacteria or G418 (Geneticin®) in eukaryotes
   6969..7557    +  rep_origin     ori: high-copy-number ColE1/pMB1/pBR322/pUC origin of replication
   7743..7882    -  misc_feature   bom: basis of mobility region from pBR322
