[The description below was written by a language model from this plasmid's Addgene catalogue record and pLannotate feature annotations shown in this document.]
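Description:
pET28a-OuIAD(R226K) is a bacterial expression plasmid built on the pET28a backbone for producing a point variant of indoleacetate decarboxylase (IAD) from Olsenella uli DSM 7084 in E. coli. IAD is a glycyl radical enzyme that forms skatole, and the R226K substitution replaces arginine 226 with lysine. The associated work concerns mechanistic study of the enzyme, so the variant presumably probes that residue's role, although the record does not spell this out. The plasmid (about 7.9 kb) is maintained through a ColE1/pMB1-type origin accompanied by rop and the bom region. It is selected with kanamycin via the aph(3')-Ia gene, and an f1 origin is also present. The catalogue lists it as high copy, although rop normally restrains the copy number of pBR322-type replicons.

Expression follows the standard pET arrangement. A T7 promoter with an adjacent lac operator and the T7 gene 10 ribosome binding site drives the open reading frame, and a T7 terminator ends transcription. The backbone-encoded lacI gene supplies repressor, so transcription stays off until IPTG is added in a host that provides T7 RNA polymerase. The insert, introduced by Gibson assembly, is not itself annotated but occupies the unlabelled stretch between the thrombin site and the downstream vector sequences. It is fused at its N terminus to the backbone His6 tag followed by the thrombin cleavage site, which allows nickel-affinity purification and optional tag removal. The short hit annotated as capTEV corresponds to this His tag. A downstream His-tag fragment is also detected, but the record lists only the N-terminal tag, so this is probably untranslated vector sequence. The tetracycline-resistance, SET1 and AmpR promoter fragments are likewise backbone remnants rather than functional parts.
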