Addgene plasmid #226976: pET28a-OuIAD(R226K)
Purpose: Expressing Olsenella uli indoleacetate decarboxylase (IAD) R226K variant in E. coli
Depositing lab: Emily Balskus. Depositing organization: Harvard University. Publication: Mechanistic Studies of a Skatole-Forming Glycyl Radical Enzyme Suggest Reaction Initiation via Hydrogen Atom Transfer. Fu B, Nazemi A, Levin BJ, Yang Z, Kulik HJ, Balskus EP. J Am Chem Soc. 2022 Jun 29;144(25):11110-11119. doi: 10.1021/jacs.1c13580. Epub 2022 Jun 15. PubMed 35704859.
Backbone
  Vector backbone: pET28a
  Vector type: Bacterial Expression
Growth in bacteria
  Bacterial resistance: Kanamycin, 50 μg/mL
  Growth temperature: 37°C
  Growth strain: DH5alpha
  Copy number: High Copy
Gene/Insert
  Gene/Insert name: OuIAD(R226K)
  Species: Olsenella uli DSM 7084
  Mutation: R226K
  Tag / fusion protein: His6 (on backbone) (N terminal on insert)
  Cloning method: Gibson Cloning
Terms and licenses: Academic/Nonprofit Terms; Industry Terms: Not Available to Industry
How to cite: pET28a-OuIAD(R226K) was a gift from Emily Balskus (Addgene plasmid # 226976 ; http://n2t.net/addgene:226976 ; RRID:Addgene_226976)
